Addgene plasmid #227822: pGEX KGA F7
Purpose: To express in E. coli KGA F7 with 33 residues mutated to alanine at the interface for interacting with PDZD8
Depositing lab: Sheng-cai Lin. Depositing organization: Xiamen University. Publication: AMPK targets PDZD8 to trigger carbon source shift from glucose to glutamine. Li M, Wang Y, Wei X, Cai WF, Wu J, Zhu M, Wang Y, Liu YH, Xiong J, Qu Q, Chen Y, Tian X, Yao L, Xie R, Li X, Chen S, Huang X, Zhang C, Xie C, Wu Y, Xu Z, Zhang B, Jiang B, Wang ZC, Li Q, Li G, Lin SY, Yu L, Piao HL, Deng X, Han J, Zhang CS, Lin SC. Cell Res. 2024 Jun 19. doi: 10.1038/s41422-024-00985-6. PubMed 38898113.
Backbone
  Vector backbone: pGEX
  Vector type: Bacterial Expression
Growth in bacteria
  Bacterial resistance: Ampicillin, 100 μg/mL
  Growth temperature: 37°C
  Growth strain: DH5alpha
  Copy number: High Copy
Gene/Insert
  Gene/Insert name: KGA isoform of F7
  Species: H. sapiens (human)
  Mutation: P137, L139, E140, L142, Y145, G150, Q151, E152, K176, E177, D180, Q187, V209, T212, Q213, R216, K218, D223, S226, H230, F439, G444, E445, R446, V447, P450, R534, H535, F536, K538, L540, R544, and E545 to A
  Entrez Gene: GLS (a.k.a. AAD20, CASGID, DEE71, EIEE71, GAC, GAM, GDPAG, GLS1, KGA)
  Tag / fusion protein: GST (N terminal on insert)
  Cloning method: Ligation Independent Cloning
Terms and licenses: Academic/Nonprofit Terms; Industry Terms: Not Available to Industry
How to cite: pGEX KGA F7 was a gift from Sheng-cai Lin (Addgene plasmid # 227822 ; http://n2t.net/addgene:227822 ; RRID:Addgene_227822)
