[The description below was written by a language model from this plasmid's Addgene catalogue record and pLannotate feature annotations shown in this document.]
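Description:
pGEX KGA F7 is a bacterial expression plasmid built on the pGEX backbone for producing a mutant form of human glutaminase (GLS, KGA isoform) in E. coli as an N-terminal GST fusion. It replicates from a high-copy ColE1/pMB1-type origin and is selected with ampicillin through the β-lactamase (AmpR) gene and its own promoter. The sequenced record is about 7 kb and also carries typical pGEX remnants: short rop and bom fragments, a lac promoter/operator with a lacZα fragment, and a small piece of E. coli yciV spanning the numbering origin. None of these are part of the expression payload.

Expression is driven by the strong hybrid tac promoter, followed by a lac operator. The plasmid-borne lacI gene supplies lac repressor, so transcription is held off until it is induced with IPTG. Downstream lies the Schistosoma japonicum glutathione S-transferase coding sequence, followed after a short linker region by an approximately 2 kb GLS open reading frame. The "F7" variant carries 33 residues substituted with alanine. They fall in three clusters, roughly positions 137–230, 439–450 and 534–545, and the record describes them as lying at the interface through which KGA interacts with PDZD8. The insert was introduced by ligation-independent cloning.

The GST tag allows affinity purification on glutathione resin and pull-down assays. The stated purpose is to make recombinant KGA with these interface residues mutated, presumably for comparison with wild-type protein in binding or activity experiments. The associated study concerns AMPK signalling through PDZD8 and the shift from glucose to glutamine use.
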