Features (pLannotate 1.2.2; 17 found; start..end, strand, type, name):
    183..211     +  promoter       tac promoter: strong E. coli promoter; hybrid between the trp and lac UV5 promoters
    219..235     +  protein_bind   lac operator: The lac repressor binds to the lac operator to inhibit transcription in E. coli. This inhibition can be relieved by adding lactose or isopropyl-β-D-thiogalactopyranoside (IPTG). lac repressor encoded by lacI
    258..911     +  CDS            GST26_SCHJA: Experimental evidence at protein level: Swiss-Prot protein existence level 1. GST isoenzymes appear to play a central role in the parasite detoxification system. Other functions are also suspected including a role in increasing the solubility of haematin in the parasite gut. From Schistosoma japonicum (Blood fluke).
    951..2957    +  CDS            GLS: GLSK_HUMAN - Also known as GLS1, KIAA0838. Experimental evidence at protein level: Swiss-Prot protein existence level 1. [Isoform 2]: Lacks catalytic activity. From Homo sapiens (Human).
   3005..3044    +  CDS            rop (fragment): Rop protein, which maintains plasmids at low copy number; rop
   3146..3186    +  misc_feature   bom (fragment): basis of mobility region from pBR322
   3291..3395    +  promoter       AmpR promoter: bla
   3396..4256    +  CDS            AmpR: β-lactamase; bla; confers resistance to ampicillin, carbenicillin, and related antibiotics
   4427..5015    +  rep_origin     ori: high-copy-number ColE1/pMB1/pBR322/pUC origin of replication
   5201..5252    -  misc_feature   bom (fragment): basis of mobility region from pBR322
   5259..5336    +  promoter       lacI promoter: lacI
   5337..6419    +  CDS            lacI: lac repressor; lacI; The lac repressor binds to the lac operator to inhibit transcription in E. coli. This inhibition can be relieved by adding lactose or isopropyl-β-D-thiogalactopyranoside (IPTG).
   6432..6453    +  protein_bind   CAP binding site: CAP binding activates transcription in the presence of cAMP. E. coli catabolite activator protein
   6468..6498    +  promoter       lac promoter: promoter for the E. coli lac operon
   6506..6522    +  protein_bind   lac operator: The lac repressor binds to the lac operator to inhibit transcription in E. coli. This inhibition can be relieved by adding lactose or isopropyl-β-D-thiogalactopyranoside (IPTG). lac repressor encoded by lacI
   6542..6715    +  CDS            lacZα: LacZα fragment of β-galactosidase; lacZ fragment
   6979..107     -  CDS            yciV (fragment) (across the origin): RNAAM_ECOLI - Also known as trpH From Escherichia coli (strain K12).
>Addgene plasmid #227822 | pGEX KGA F7 | addgene full sequence | sequence record 477347 | Addgene NGS Result
AGCTTATCGACTGCACGGTGCACCAATGCTTCTGGCGTCAGGCAGCCATCGGAAGCTGTGGTATGGCTGT
GCAGGTCGTAAATCACTGCATAATTCGTGTCGCTCAAGGCGCACTCCCGTTCTGGATAATGTTTTTTGCG
CCGACATCATAACGGTTCTGGCAAATATTCTGAAATGAGCTGTTGACAATTAATCATCGGCTCGTATAAT
GTGTGGAATTGTGAGCGGATAACAATTTCACACAGGAAACAGTATTCATGTCCCCTATACTAGGTTATTG
GAAAATTAAGGGCCTTGTGCAACCCACTCGACTTCTTTTGGAATATCTTGAAGAAAAATATGAAGAGCAT
TTGTATGAGCGCGATGAAGGTGATAAATGGCGAAACAAAAAGTTTGAATTGGGTTTGGAGTTTCCCAATC
TTCCTTATTATATTGATGGTGATGTTAAATTAACACAGTCTATGGCCATCATACGTTATATAGCTGACAA
GCACAACATGTTGGGTGGTTGTCCAAAAGAGCGTGCAGAGATTTCAATGCTTGAAGGAGCGGTTTTGGAT
ATTAGATACGGTGTTTCGAGAATTGCATATAGTAAAGACTTTGAAACTCTCAAAGTTGATTTTCTTAGCA
AGCTACCTGAAATGCTGAAAATGTTCGAAGATCGTTTATGTCATAAAACATATTTAAATGGTGATCATGT
AACCCATCCTGACTTCATGTTGTATGACGCTCTTGATGTTGTTTTATACATGGACCCAATGTGCCTGGAT
GCGTTCCCAAAATTAGTTTGTTTTAAAAAACGTATTGAAGCTATCCCACAAATTGATAAGTACTTGAAAT
CCAGCAAGTATATAGCATGGCCTTTGCAGGGCTGGCAAGCCACGTTTGGTGGTGGCGACCATCCTCCAAA
ATCGGATCTGGTTCCGCGTGGATCGAGAGAATTCGGATCCATGATGCGGCTGCGAGGCTCGGGGATGCTG
CGGGACCTGCTCCTGCGGTCGCCCGCAGGAGTATCGGCGACTCTGCGGCGGGCACAGCCCTTGGTCACCC
TGTGCCGGCGTCCCCGAGGCGGGGGACGGCCGGCCGCGGGCCCGGCTGCCGCCGCGCGACTCCACCCGTG
GTGGGGCGGGGGCGGCTGGCCGGCGGAGCCCCTCGCGCGGGGCCTGTCCAGCTCTCCTTCGGAGATCTTG
CAGGAGCTGGGCAAGGGGAGCACGCATCCGCAGCCCGGGGTGTCGCCACCCGCTGCCCCGGCGGCGCCCG
GCCCCAAGGACGGCCCCGGGGAGACGGACGCGTTTGGCAACAGCGAGGGCAAAGAGCTGGTGGCCTCAGG
TGAAAATAAAATAAAACAGGGTCTGTTAGCTAGCGCGGCAGATGCGCTGTTCGCTACAATTGCTGAAGCA
GCAGCGAAAATACCTGTTCATAAATTTATTACAGCACTCAAATCTACAGGATTGCGAACGTCTGATCCCA
GGTTGGCAGCGTGTATGGCTATGTTAAGATTAACTCTTGCAACAACATCAGATGGTGTCATGCTAGACAA
AGATCTTTTTAAAAAATGTGTTCAGAGCAACATTGCTTTGTTGGCAGCAGCATTTGCAAGAGCGTTTGTG
ATTCCTGCCTTTATGGCTTTTACCTCAGCCATTGATGAGTTATATGAAAGTGCTAAAAAGCAGTCTGGAG
GAAAGGTTGCAGATTATATTCCTCAACTGGCCAAATTCAGTCCCGATTTGTGGGGTGTGTCTGTTTGTAC
AGTAGATGGACAGAGGCATTCTACTGGAGATACCAAAGTTCCCTTCTGTCTTCAGTCCTGTGTAAAACCT
TTGAAATATGCCATTGCTGTTAATGATCTTGGAACTGAATATGTGCATCGATATGTTGGAAAAGAGCCGA
GTGGACTAAGATTCAACAAACTATTTTTGAATGAAGATGATAAACCACATAATCCTATGGTAAATGCTGG
AGCAATTGTTGTGACTTCACTAATAAAGCAAGGAGTAAATAATGCTGAAAAATTTGACTATGTCATGCAG
TTTTTGAATAAGATGGCTGGTAATGAATATGTTGGATTCAGTAATGCAACGTTTCAGTCTGAAAGAGAAA
GTGGAGATCGAAATTTTGCAATAGGATATTACTTAAAAGAAAAGAAGTGTTTTCCAGAAGGCACAGACAT
GGTTGGTATATTAGACTTCTACTTCCAGCTGTGCTCCATTGAAGTGACTTGTGAATCAGCCAGTGTGATG
GCTGCGACACTGGCTAATGGTGGTGCCTGCCCAATTACTGCTGCAGCAGCACTGAGCGCTGAAGCAGTTC
GAAATACATTGAGTTTGATGCATTCCTGTGGCATGTATGACTTCTCAGGGCAGTTTGCTTTCCATGTTGG
TCTTCCTGCAAAATCTGGAGTTGCTGGGGGCATTCTTTTAGTTGTCCCCAATGTTATGGGTATGATGTGC
TGGTCTCCTCCTCTGGATAAGATGGGCAACAGTGTTAAGGGAATTCACTTTTGTCACGATCTTGTTTCTC
TGTGTAATTTCCATAACTATGATAATTTGGCAGCCGCTGCAGCAAAAGCTGATCCTCGAGCAGCAGGTGG
TGATCAAAGGGTAAAGTCAGTGATAAATCTTTTGTTTGCTGCATATACTGGAGATGTGTCTGCACTTCGA
AGATTTGCTTTGTCAGCTATGGACATGGAACAGCGGGACTATGATTCTAGAACAGCACTCCATGTAGCTG
CTGCAGAGGGTCATGTTGAAGTTGTTAAATTTTTGCTGGAAGCCTGCAAAGTAAACCCTTTCCCCAAGGA
CAGGTGGAATAACACTCCCATGGATGAAGCACTGCACTTTGGACACCATGATGTATTTAAAATTCTCCAA
GAATACCAAGTCCAGTACACACCTCAAGGAGATTCTGACAACGGGAAGGAAAATCAAACAGTCCATAAGA
ATCTTGATGGATTGTTGCTCGAGCCATGGAAGGTCGAGCGGCCGCATCGTGACTGACTGACGATCTGCCT
CGCGCGTTTCGGTGATGACGGTGAAAACCTCTGACACATGCAGCTCCCGGAGACGGTCACAGCTTGTCTG
TAAGCGGATGCCGGGAGCAGACAAGCCCGTCAGGGCGCGTCAGCGGGTGTTGGCGGGTGTCGGGGCGCAG
CCATGACCCAGTCACGTAGCGATAGCGGAGTGTATAATTCTTGAAGACGAAAGGGCCTCGTGATACGCCT
ATTTTTATAGGTTAATGTCATGATAATAATGGTTTCTTAGACGTCAGGTGGCACTTTTCGGGGAAATGTG
CGCGGAACCCCTATTTGTTTATTTTTCTAAATACATTCAAATATGTATCCGCTCATGAGACAATAACCCT
GATAAATGCTTCAATAATATTGAAAAAGGAAGAGTATGAGTATTCAACATTTCCGTGTCGCCCTTATTCC
CTTTTTTGCGGCATTTTGCCTTCCTGTTTTTGCTCACCCAGAAACGCTGGTGAAAGTAAAAGATGCTGAA
GATCAGTTGGGTGCACGAGTGGGTTACATCGAACTGGATCTCAACAGCGGTAAGATCCTTGAGAGTTTTC
GCCCCGAAGAACGTTTTCCAATGATGAGCACTTTTAAAGTTCTGCTATGTGGCGCGGTATTATCCCGTGT
TGACGCCGGGCAAGAGCAACTCGGTCGCCGCATACACTATTCTCAGAATGACTTGGTTGAGTACTCACCA
GTCACAGAAAAGCATCTTACGGATGGCATGACAGTAAGAGAATTATGCAGTGCTGCCATAACCATGAGTG
ATAACACTGCGGCCAACTTACTTCTGACAACGATCGGAGGACCGAAGGAGCTAACCGCTTTTTTGCACAA
CATGGGGGATCATGTAACTCGCCTTGATCGTTGGGAACCGGAGCTGAATGAAGCCATACCAAACGACGAG
CGTGACACCACGATGCCTGCAGCAATGGCAACAACGTTGCGCAAACTATTAACTGGCGAACTACTTACTC
TAGCTTCCCGGCAACAATTAATAGACTGGATGGAGGCGGATAAAGTTGCAGGACCACTTCTGCGCTCGGC
CCTTCCGGCTGGCTGGTTTATTGCTGATAAATCTGGAGCCGGTGAGCGTGGGTCTCGCGGTATCATTGCA
GCACTGGGGCCAGATGGTAAGCCCTCCCGTATCGTAGTTATCTACACGACGGGGAGTCAGGCAACTATGG
ATGAACGAAATAGACAGATCGCTGAGATAGGTGCCTCACTGATTAAGCATTGGTAACTGTCAGACCAAGT
TTACTCATATATACTTTAGATTGATTTAAAACTTCATTTTTAATTTAAAAGGATCTAGGTGAAGATCCTT
TTTGATAATCTCATGACCAAAATCCCTTAACGTGAGTTTTCGTTCCACTGAGCGTCAGACCCCGTAGAAA
AGATCAAAGGATCTTCTTGAGATCCTTTTTTTCTGCGCGTAATCTGCTGCTTGCAAACAAAAAAACCACC
GCTACCAGCGGTGGTTTGTTTGCCGGATCAAGAGCTACCAACTCTTTTTCCGAAGGTAACTGGCTTCAGC
AGAGCGCAGATACCAAATACTGTCCTTCTAGTGTAGCCGTAGTTAGGCCACCACTTCAAGAACTCTGTAG
CACCGCCTACATACCTCGCTCTGCTAATCCTGTTACCAGTGGCTGCTGCCAGTGGCGATAAGTCGTGTCT
TACCGGGTTGGACTCAAGACGATAGTTACCGGATAAGGCGCAGCGGTCGGGCTGAACGGGGGGTTCGTGC
ACACAGCCCAGCTTGGAGCGAACGACCTACACCGAACTGAGATACCTACAGCGTGAGCTATGAGAAAGCG
CCACGCTTCCCGAAGGGAGAAAGGCGGACAGGTATCCGGTAAGCGGCAGGGTCGGAACAGGAGAGCGCAC
GAGGGAGCTTCCAGGGGGAAACGCCTGGTATCTTTATAGTCCTGTCGGGTTTCGCCACCTCTGACTTGAG
CGTCGATTTTTGTGATGCTCGTCAGGGGGGCGGAGCCTATGGAAAAACGCCAGCAACGCGGCCTTTTTAC
GGTTCCTGGCCTTTTGCTGGCCTTTTGCTCACATGTTCTTTCCTGCGTTATCCCCTGATTCTGTGGATAA
CCGTATTACCGCCTTTGAGTGAGCTGATACCGCTCGCCGCAGCCGAACGACCGAGCGCAGCGAGTCAGTG
AGCGAGGAAGCGGAAGAGCGCCTGATGCGGTATTTTCTCCTTACGCATCTGTGCGGTATTTCACACCGCA
TAAATTCCGACACCATCGAATGGCGCAAAACCTTTCGCGGTATGGCATGATAGCGCCCGGAAGAGAGTCA
ATTCAGGGTGGTGAATGTGAAACCAGTAACGTTATACGATGTCGCAGAGTATGCCGGTGTCTCTTATCAG
ACCGTTTCCCGCGTGGTGAACCAGGCCAGCCACGTTTCTGCGAAAACGCGGGAAAAAGTGGAAGCGGCGA
TGGCGGAGCTGAATTACATTCCCAACCGCGTGGCACAACAACTGGCGGGCAAACAGTCGTTGCTGATTGG
CGTTGCCACCTCCAGTCTGGCCCTGCACGCGCCGTCGCAAATTGTCGCGGCGATTAAATCTCGCGCCGAT
CAACTGGGTGCCAGCGTGGTGGTGTCGATGGTAGAACGAAGCGGCGTCGAAGCCTGTAAAGCGGCGGTGC
ACAATCTTCTCGCGCAACGCGTCAGTGGGCTGATCATTAACTATCCGCTGGATGACCAGGATGCCATTGC
TGTGGAAGCTGCCTGCACTAATGTTCCGGCGTTATTTCTTGATGTCTCTGACCAGACACCCATCAACAGT
ATTATTTTCTCCCATGAAGACGGTACGCGACTGGGCGTGGAGCATCTGGTCGCATTGGGTCACCAGCAAA
TCGCGCTGTTAGCGGGCCCATTAAGTTCTGTCTCGGCGCGTCTGCGTCTGGCTGGCTGGCATAAATATCT
CACTCGCAATCAAATTCAGCCGATAGCGGAACGGGAAGGCGACTGGAGTGCCATGTCCGGTTTTCAACAA
ACCATGCAAATGCTGAATGAGGGCATCGTTCCCACTGCGATGCTGGTTGCCAACGATCAGATGGCGCTGG
GCGCAATGCGCGCCATTACCGAGTCCGGGCTGCGCGTTGGTGCGGATATCTCGGTAGTGGGATACGACGA
TACCGAAGACAGCTCATGTTATATCCCGCCGTTAACCACCATCAAACAGGATTTTCGCCTGCTGGGGCAA
ACCAGCGTGGACCGCTTGCTGCAACTCTCTCAGGGCCAGGCGGTGAAGGGCAATCAGCTGTTGCCCGTCT
CACTGGTGAAAAGAAAAACCACCCTGGCGCCCAATACGCAAACCGCCTCTCCCCGCGCGTTGGCCGATTC
ATTAATGCAGCTGGCACGACAGGTTTCCCGACTGGAAAGCGGGCAGTGAGCGCAACGCAATTAATGTAAG
TTAGCTCACTCATTAGGCACCCCAGGCTTTACACTTTATGCTTCCGGCTCGTATGTTGTGTGGAATTGTG
AGCGGATAACAATTTCACACAGGAAACAGCTATGACCATGATTACGGATTCACTGGCCGTCGTTTTACAA
CGTCGTGACTGGGAAAACCCTGGCGTTACCCAACTTAATCGCCTTGCAGCACATCCCCCTTTCGCCAGCT
GGCGTAATAGCGAAGAGGCCCGCACCGATCGCCCTTCCCAACAGTTGCGCAGCCTGAATGGCGAATGGCG
CTTTGCCTGGTTTCCGGCACCAGAAGCGGTGCCGGAAAGCTGGCTGGAGTGCGATCTTCCTGAGGCCGAT
ACTGTCGTCGTCCCCTCAAACTGGCAGATGCACGGTTACGATGCGCCCATCTACACCAACGTGACCTATC
CCATTACGGTCAATCCGCCGTTTGTTCCCACGGAGAATCCGACGGGTTGTTACTCGCTCACATTTAATGT
TGATGAAAGCTGGCTACAGGAAGGCCAGACGCGAATTATTTTTGATGGCGTTGGAATT
